>Addgene plasmid #131644 | ETV1_pet28a | addgene full sequence | sequence record 258526 | Addgene NGS Result
ATCCGGATATAGTTCCTCCTTTCAGCAAAAAACCCCTCAAGACCCGTTTAGAGGCCCCAAGGGGTTATGC
TAGTTATTGCTCAGCGGTGGCAGCAGCCAACTCAGCTTCCTTTCGGGCTTTGTTAGCAGCCGGATCTCAG
TGGTGGTGGTGGTGGTGCTCGAGTGCGGCCGCTTAATACACGTAGCCTTCGTTGTAGGGGTGGGGGTTGC
AGCAGCCCCCTTCCGGCATGTAGGCCATGCTCTCATCAAAGTGAGAAAGAGGCACTGTGTCCTCCTCGTT
GATGTGACGTTCCATGTCTGTCTTCAGCAGTGGACGCTGATTATCTGGAAAGGCCATGGAGAAAAGGGCT
TCTGGATCACACACAAACTTGTAGACATATCTCTCTCCAGCCACCTTTTGCATAATTCCTTTCTCATAGT
AATAGCGGAGTGAACGGCTAAGTTTATCATAGTTCATAGCTGGCCTGTTTTTCTGAATGCCCCAACGTCG
GGCCACCTCTTCAGGCTCAATCAGTTTAAATTCCATGCCTCGACCAGTCCAGGCAATAAAATGAGAATTT
GAAGGGTCATCCAGAAGAGCTACCAAAAACTGCCAGAGCTGAAGTGATCCTCGCCGTTGGTATGTGGGTC
CTTCCCGATACATTCCTGGCTCTTGTTTGATGTCTCCATCGAATTTTTCTGGGACAACACAGGTGTCATC
ATAAAACTGCCTGGGGCCCTTTTCAAACATACAGCCTTCTGTTCTGCTGGGATGAGCCAGGAAGCCTTCT
TGCCTCATATAAATGGAGTGGCAGCTAGGCACTTCTGAGTCATATGCAAAATCTCTGGGTTCCTGTTTAA
TCATCAGAGGAGGGGGAAAGCTTTGGCTGGCCGCACTGCCAACCATGGTGTTGTGTTCATACACTGGGTC
GTGGTACTCCTGCTTAAAGCCTTGTGGTGGGAAGGGGATGTTTGGCTCAGACATCTGGCGTTGGTACATA
GGACGTCCTTCCCTTGGCATCGTCGGCAAAGGAGGAAAGGAGTTACAGGGTTCAGAAAGCTGGCGGCGAA
ATCTGTGGTCCATGGGGTAGCTGCTATCTGGTATGGACTGCGATGGAGGGAGGTGAGCTGGGAAGGCCCG
GTCAGGTTTCGGTGTATGAGTTGAGTTTGGAGATGCATGATGCAGTGGGGACACTGGCGTGCTGGATGGT
GTGGGGGGGTTGGAGGGCCTCATTCCCACTTGTGGCTTCTGATCATAGGCACTGACATTGTACAGGCACT
TTTCTCCATAGCTGAATTTAAAGGGCTGTTCTTGACTGCAGGCAGAGCTGATTTCTGAACATGGACTGTG
GGGTTCTTTCTTGATTTTCAGTGGCAGGCCATGAAAAGCCAAACTTTCAGCCTGATAGTCTGGTACAAAC
TGCTCATCATTGTCAGGTACCTGAGCTTCTGCAAGCCATGTTTCCTGTAATTGACTTAGATCTTGAAAGA
GTTCTTCTGAATCATGAGCCAGATCTCTGTTAATGAATTTTCTTTTCCTGACATTTGTTGGTTTCTCGTT
ACAATTTCTCCCACGCTGACTATTGGTGACCATGTAAGGCACTTGCTGGTCATAAAATCCATCCATGCTA
GCCATATGGCTGCCGCGCGGCACCAGGCCGCTGCTGTGATGATGATGATGATGGCTGCTGCCCATGGTAT
ATCTCCTTCTTAAAGTTAAACAAAATTATTTCTAGAGGGGAATTGTTATCCGCTCACAATTCCCCTATAG
TGAGTCGTATTAATTTCGCGGGATCGAGATCTCGATCCTCTACGCCGGACGCATCGTGGCCGGCATCACC
GGCGCCACAGGTGCGGTTGCTGGCGCCTATATCGCCGACATCACCGATGGGGAAGATCGGGCTCGCCACT
TCGGGCTCATGAGCGCTTGTTTCGGCGTGGGTATGGTGGCAGGCCCCGTGGCCGGGGGACTGTTGGGCGC
CATCTCCTTGCATGCACCATTCCTTGCGGCGGCGGTGCTCAACGGCCTCAACCTACTACTGGGCTGCTTC
CTAATGCAGGAGTCGCATAAGGGAGAGCGTCGAGATCCCGGACACCATCGAATGGCGCAAAACCTTTCGC
GGTATGGCATGATAGCGCCCGGAAGAGAGTCAATTCAGGGTGGTGAATGTGAAACCAGTAACGTTATACG
ATGTCGCAGAGTATGCCGGTGTCTCTTATCAGACCGTTTCCCGCGTGGTGAACCAGGCCAGCCACGTTTC
TGCGAAAACGCGGGAAAAAGTGGAAGCGGCGATGGCGGAGCTGAATTACATTCCCAACCGCGTGGCACAA
CAACTGGCGGGCAAACAGTCGTTGCTGATTGGCGTTGCCACCTCCAGTCTGGCCCTGCACGCGCCGTCGC
AAATTGTCGCGGCGATTAAATCTCGCGCCGATCAACTGGGTGCCAGCGTGGTGGTGTCGATGGTAGAACG
AAGCGGCGTCGAAGCCTGTAAAGCGGCGGTGCACAATCTTCTCGCGCAACGCGTCAGTGGGCTGATCATT
AACTATCCGCTGGATGACCAGGATGCCATTGCTGTGGAAGCTGCCTGCACTAATGTTCCGGCGTTATTTC
TTGATGTCTCTGACCAGACACCCATCAACAGTATTATTTTCTCCCATGAAGACGGTACGCGACTGGGCGT
GGAGCATCTGGTCGCATTGGGTCACCAGCAAATCGCGCTGTTAGCGGGCCCATTAAGTTCTGTCTCGGCG
CGTCTGCGTCTGGCTGGCTGGCATAAATATCTCACTCGCAATCAAATTCAGCCGATAGCGGAACGGGAAG
GCGACTGGAGTGCCATGTCCGGTTTTCAACAAACCATGCAAATGCTGAATGAGGGCATCGTTCCCACTGC
GATGCTGGTTGCCAACGATCAGATGGCGCTGGGCGCAATGCGCGCCATTACCGAGTCCGGGCTGCGCGTT
GGTGCGGATATCTCGGTAGTGGGATACGACGATACCGAAGACAGCTCATGTTATATCCCGCCGTTAACCA
CCATCAAACAGGATTTTCGCCTGCTGGGGCAAACCAGCGTGGACCGCTTGCTGCAACTCTCTCAGGGCCA
GGCGGTGAAGGGCAATCAGCTGTTGCCCGTCTCACTGGTGAAAAGAAAAACCACCCTGGCGCCCAATACG
CAAACCGCCTCTCCCCGCGCGTTGGCCGATTCATTAATGCAGCTGGCACGACAGGTTTCCCGACTGGAAA
GCGGGCAGTGAGCGCAACGCAATTAATGTAAGTTAGCTCACTCATTAGGCACCGGGATCTCGACCGATGC
CCTTGAGAGCCTTCAACCCAGTCAGCTCCTTCCGGTGGGCGCGGGGCATGACTATCGTCGCCGCACTTAT
GACTGTCTTCTTTATCATGCAACTCGTAGGACAGGTGCCGGCAGCGCTCTGGGTCATTTTCGGCGAGGAC
CGCTTTCGCTGGAGCGCGACGATGATCGGCCTGTCGCTTGCGGTATTCGGAATCTTGCACGCCCTCGCTC
AAGCCTTCGTCACTGGTCCCGCCACCAAACGTTTCGGCGAGAAGCAGGCCATTATCGCCGGCATGGCGGC
CCCACGGGTGCGCATGATCGTGCTCCTGTCGTTGAGGACCCGGCTAGGCTGGCGGGGTTGCCTTACTGGT
TAGCAGAATGAATCACCGATACGCGAGCGAACGTGAAGCGACTGCTGCTGCAAAACGTCTGCGACCTGAG
CAACAACATGAATGGTCTTCGGTTTCCGTGTTTCGTAAAGTCTGGAAACGCGGAAGTCAGCGCCCTGCAC
CATTATGTTCCGGATCTGCATCGCAGGATGCTGCTGGCTACCCTGTGGAACACCTACATCTGTATTAACG
AAGCGCTGGCATTGACCCTGAGTGATTTTTCTCTGGTCCCGCCGCATCCATACCGCCAGTTGTTTACCCT
CACAACGTTCCAGTAACCGGGCATGTTCATCATCAGTAACCCGTATCGTGAGCATCCTCTCTCGTTTCAT
CGGTATCATTACCCCCATGAACAGAAATCCCCCTTACACGGAGGCATCAGTGACCAAACAGGAAAAAACC
GCCCTTAACATGGCCCGCTTTATCAGAAGCCAGACATTAACGCTTCTGGAGAAACTCAACGAGCTGGACG
CGGATGAACAGGCAGACATCTGTGAATCGCTTCACGACCACGCTGATGAGCTTTACCGCAGCTGCCTCGC
GCGTTTCGGTGATGACGGTGAAAACCTCTGACACATGCAGCTCCCGGAGACGGTCACAGCTTGTCTGTAA
GCGGATGCCGGGAGCAGACAAGCCCGTCAGGGCGCGTCAGCGGGTGTTGGCGGGTGTCGGGGCGCAGCCA
TGACCCAGTCACGTAGCGATAGCGGAGTGTATACTGGCTTAACTATGCGGCATCAGAGCAGATTGTACTG
AGAGTGCACCATTGCGGTGTGAAATACCGCACAGATGCGTAAGGAGAAAATACCGCATCAGGCGCTCTTC
CGCTTCCTCGCTCACTGACTCGCTGCGCTCGGTCGTTCGGCTGCGGCGAGCGGTATCAGCTCACTCAAAG
GCGGTAATACGGTTATCCACAGAATCAGGGGATAACGCAGGAAAGAACATGTGAGCAAAAGGCCAGCAAA
AGGCCAGGAACCGTAAAAAGGCCGCGTTGCTGGCGTTTTTCCATAGGCTCCGCCCCCCTGACGAGCATCA
CAAAAATCGACGCTCAAGTCAGAGGTGGCGAAACCCGACAGGACTATAAAGATACCAGGCGTTTCCCCCT
GGAAGCTCCCTCGTGCGCTCTCCTGTTCCGACCCTGCCGCTTACCGGATACCTGTCCGCCTTTCTCCCTT
CGGGAAGCGTGGCGCTTTCTCATAGCTCACGCTGTAGGTATCTCAGTTCGGTGTAGGTCGTTCGCTCCAA
GCTGGGCTGTGTGCACGAACCCCCCGTTCAGCCCGACCGCTGCGCCTTATCCGGTAACTATCGTCTTGAG
TCCAACCCGGTAAGACACGACTTATCGCCACTGGCAGCAGCCACTGGTAACAGGATTAGCAGAGCGAGGT
ATGTAGGCGGTGCTACAGAGTTCTTGAAGTGGTGGCCTAACTACGGCTACACTAGAAGGACAGTATTTGG
TATCTGCGCTCTGCTGAAGCCAGTTACCTTCGGAAAAAGAGTTGGTAGCTCTTGATCCGGCAAACAAACC
ACCGCTGGTAGCGGTGGTTTTTTTGTTTGCAAGCAGCAGATTACGCGCAGAAAAAAAGGATCTCAAGAAG
ATCCTTTGATCTTTTCTACGGGGTCTGACGCTCAGTGGAACGAAAACTCACGTTAAGGGATTTTGGTCAT
GAACAATAAAACTGTCTGCTTACATAAACAGTAATACAAGGGGTGTTATGAGCCATATTCAACGGGAAAC
GTCTTGCTCTAGGCCGCGATTAAATTCCAACATGGATGCTGATTTATATGGGTATAAATGGGCTCGCGAT
AATGTCGGGCAATCAGGTGCGACAATCTATCGATTGTATGGGAAGCCCGATGCGCCAGAGTTGTTTCTGA
AACATGGCAAAGGTAGCGTTGCCAATGATGTTACAGATGAGATGGTCAGACTAAACTGGCTGACGGAATT
TATGCCTCTTCCGACCATCAAGCATTTTATCCGTACTCCTGATGATGCATGGTTACTCACCACTGCGATC
CCCGGGAAAACAGCATTCCAGGTATTAGAAGAATATCCTGATTCAGGTGAAAATATTGTTGATGCGCTGG
CAGTGTTCCTGCGCCGGTTGCATTCGATTCCTGTTTGTAATTGTCCTTTTAACAGCGATCGCGTATTTCG
TCTCGCTCAGGCGCAATCACGAATGAATAACGGTTTGGTTGATGCGAGTGATTTTGATGACGAGCGTAAT
GGCTGGCCTGTTGAACAAGTCTGGAAAGAAATGCATAAACTTTTGCCATTCTCACCGGATTCAGTCGTCA
CTCATGGTGATTTCTCACTTGATAACCTTATTTTTGACGAGGGGAAATTAATAGGTTGTATTGATGTTGG
ACGAGTCGGAATCGCAGACCGATACCAGGATCTTGCCATCCTATGGAACTGCCTCGGTGAGTTTTCTCCT
TCATTACAGAAACGGCTTTTTCAAAAATATGGTATTGATAATCCTGATATGAATAAATTGCAGTTTCATT
TGATGCTCGATGAGTTTTTCTAAGAATTAATTCATGAGCGGATACATATTTGAATGTATTTAGAAAAATA
AACAAATAGGGGTTCCGCGCACATTTCCCCGAAAAGTGCCACCTAAATTGTAAGCGTTAATATTTTGTTA
AAATTCGCGTTAAATTTTTGTTAAATCAGCTCATTTTTTAACCAATAGGCCGAAATCGGCAAAATCCCTT
ATAAATCAAAAGAATAGACCGAGATAGGGT
[37 nt withheld, positions 6401-6437]
AAAGAACGTGGACTCCAACGTCAAAGG
[49 nt withheld, positions 6465-6513]
T
[91 nt withheld, positions 6515-6605]
G
[124 nt withheld, positions 6607-6730]
CCCATTCGCCA
Features (pLannotate 1.2.2; 21 found; start..end, strand, type, name):
     26..73      -  terminator     T7 terminator: transcription terminator for bacteriophage T7 RNA polymerase
     81..130     -  CDS            SET1 (fragment): solubility-enhancement tag derived from T7 phage gene 10B
    140..157     -  CDS            9xHis (fragment): 9xHis affinity tag
    176..1606    -  CDS            ETV1: ETV1_HUMAN - Also known as ER81. Experimental evidence at protein level: Swiss-Prot protein existence level 1. Transcriptional activator that binds to DNA sequences containing the consensus pentanucleotide 5'-CGGA[AT]-3'. From Homo sapiens (Human).
   1619..1636    -  CDS            thrombin site: thrombin recognition and cleavage site
   1647..1663    -  CDS            capTEV™ (fragment): composite tag for in vivo biotinylation, TEV protease cleavage, and 6xHis tagging
   1682..1704    -  RBS            RBS: efficient ribosome binding site from bacteriophage T7 gene 10 (Olins and Rangwala, 1989)
   1719..1743    -  protein_bind   lac operator: The lac repressor binds to the lac operator to inhibit transcription in E. coli. This inhibition can be relieved by adding lactose or isopropyl-β-D-thiogalactopyranoside (IPTG). lac repressor encoded by lacI
   1744..1762    -  promoter       T7 promoter: promoter for bacteriophage T7 RNA polymerase
   1784..2063    +  CDS            TcR (fragment): tetracycline efflux protein; tet; confers resistance to tetracycline
   2071..2148    +  promoter       lacI promoter: lacI
   2149..3231    +  CDS            lacI: lac repressor; lacI; The lac repressor binds to the lac operator to inhibit transcription in E. coli. This inhibition can be relieved by adding lactose or isopropyl-β-D-thiogalactopyranoside (IPTG).
   3244..3265    +  protein_bind   CAP binding site: CAP binding activates transcription in the presence of cAMP. E. coli catabolite activator protein
   3280..3571    +  CDS            TcR (fragment): tetracycline efflux protein; tet; confers resistance to tetracycline
   3643..4023    -  CDS            YPB1_ECOLX: Protein predicted: Swiss-Prot protein existence level 4. From Escherichia coli.
   4040..4231    +  CDS            rop: Rop protein, which maintains plasmids at low copy number; rop
   4333..4472    +  misc_feature   bom: basis of mobility region from pBR322
   4658..5246    -  rep_origin     ori: high-copy-number ColE1/pMB1/pBR322/pUC origin of replication
   5368..6183    +  CDS            KanR: aminoglycoside phosphotransferase; aph(3')-Ia; confers resistance to kanamycin in bacteria or G418 (Geneticin®) in eukaryotes
   6192..6249    -  promoter       AmpR promoter (fragment): bla
   6302..6730    -  rep_origin     f1 ori (sequence partly withheld): f1 bacteriophage origin of replication; arrow indicates direction of (+) strand synthesis
