[The description below was written by a language model from this plasmid's Addgene catalogue record and pLannotate feature annotations shown in this document.]
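Description:
ETV1_pet28a is a bacterial expression plasmid built on the pET28a backbone for producing the human ETS-family transcription factor ETV1 (also called ER81) in E. coli. The roughly 1.4 kb insert, described as equivalent to the full coding sequence of the reference ETV1 transcript, was cloned between the NheI and NotI sites so that it is fused in frame to the vector's N-terminal 6xHis tag. The feature table shows a thrombin cleavage site lying between the His-tag region and ETV1, which in principle allows the tag to be removed after affinity purification. A short His-tag fragment is also annotated downstream of the insert; this is the optional C-terminal His sequence of pET28a, and the record does not indicate whether it is translated, which would depend on whether the insert retains its stop codon.

Expression is driven by a T7 promoter with an adjacent lac operator, followed by the phage T7 gene 10 ribosome binding site and closed by the T7 terminator. The plasmid carries its own lacI gene, so the lac repressor holds transcription off until IPTG is added. Expression also requires a host supplying T7 RNA polymerase, while a cloning strain such as DH5alpha serves only for propagation. Selection is by kanamycin through the aph(3')-Ia gene. Replication relies on a pBR322-type ColE1 origin accompanied by rop and bom; the catalogue lists it as high copy, although rop normally restrains copy number. An f1 origin is also present, and the small TcR and AmpR promoter fragments are non-functional backbone remnants. According to the associated publication, the construct belongs to work comparing MAPK specificity across ETS family proteins, for which purified recombinant ETV1 would be suited.
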