Addgene plasmid #131644: ETV1_pet28a
Purpose: Bacterial expression of ETS gene ETV1
Depositing lab: Peter Hollenhorst. Depositing organization: Indiana University, Bloomington. Publication: Comparison of MAPK specificity across the ETS transcription factor family identifies a high-affinity ERK interaction required for ERG function in prostate cells. Selvaraj N, Kedage V, Hollenhorst PC. Cell Commun Signal. 2015 Feb 19;13:12. doi: 10.1186/s12964-015-0089-7. PubMed 25885538.
Backbone
  Vector backbone: pet28a
  Backbone manufacturer: EMD Biosciences
  Backbone size w/o insert (bp): 5369
  Vector type: Bacterial Expression
Growth in bacteria
  Bacterial resistance: Kanamycin, 50 μg/mL
  Growth temperature: 37°C
  Growth strain: DH5alpha
  Copy number: High Copy
Gene/Insert
  Gene/Insert name: ETV1 (alt name: ER81)
  Species: H. sapiens (human)
  Insert size (bp): 1434
  Entrez Gene: ETV1 (a.k.a. ER81)
  Tag / fusion protein: 6xHis (N terminal on backbone)
  Cloning method: Restriction Enzyme; 5′ cloning site Nhe1 (unknown if destroyed); 3′ cloning site Not1 (unknown if destroyed)
  Sequencing primers: 5′ T7 Fwd
Terms and licenses: Academic/Nonprofit Terms; Industry Terms: Not Available to Industry
Depositor comments: insert equivalent to CDS in NM_004956
How to cite: ETV1_pet28a was a gift from Peter Hollenhorst (Addgene plasmid # 131644 ; http://n2t.net/addgene:131644 ; RRID:Addgene_131644)
